>Addgene plasmid #124330 | pAS2-his-24::tagRFP | depositor full sequence | sequence record 237332 | pAS2-his-24::tagRFP sequence 4490 bps
CTAAATTGTAAGCGTTAATATTTTGTTAAAATTCGCGTTAAATTTTTGTTAAATCAGCTCATTTTTTAAC
CAATAGGCCGAAATCGGCAAAATCCCTTATAAATCAAAAGAATAGACCGAGATAGGGT
[37 nt withheld, positions 129-165]
AAAGAACGTGGACTCCAACGTCAAAGG
[49 nt withheld, positions 193-241]
T
[91 nt withheld, positions 243-333]
G
[124 nt withheld, positions 335-458]
CCCATTCGCCATTCAGGCTGCGCAACTGTTGGGAAGGGCGATCGGTGCGGGCCTCTTCGCTATTACGCCA
GCTGGCGAAAGGGGGATGTGCTGCAAGGCGATTAAGTTGGGTAACGCCAGGGTTTTCCCAGTCACGACGT
TGTAAAACGACGGCCAGTGAGCGCGCGTAATACGACTCACTATAGGGCGAATTGGAGCTCCACCGCGGAC
TAGTGGATCCCCCGGGCTGCAGCCTAGGATGTCTGATTCCGCTGTTGTTGCCGCCGCTGTCGAGCCAAAG
GTCCCAAAGGCTAAGGCCGCCAAGGCCGCCAAGCCAGCCGCCAAGGCCGCCAAGCCAACCAAAGTTGCCA
AGGCCAAGGCTCCAGTCGCTCACCCACCATACATCAACATGATCAAGGAGGCCATCAAGCAGCTCAAGGA
CCGCAAAGGAGCTTCCAAGCAGGCAATCCTCAAGTTCATCTCCCAAAACTACAAGCTCGGAGACAATGTC
ATCCAGATCAATGCTCATCTCCGTCAGGCTCTCAAGCGTGGTGTCACCAGCAAGGCCCTTGTTCAAGCCG
CCGGATCCGGAGCCAACGGACGTTTCCGTGTGCCAGAGAAGGCCGCCGCCGCCAAGAAGCCAGCAGCAGC
CAAGAAGCCAGCAGCAGCCAAGAAACCAGCAGCCGCCAAGAAAGCCACTGGAGAGAAGAAGGCAAAGAAG
CCAGCCGCTGCCAAGCCAAAGAAGGCCGCCACCGGAGATAAGAAGGTCAAGAAGGCCAAGAGCCCAAAGA
AGGTTGCCAAGCCAGCTGCCAAGAAGGTCGCCAAGTCTCCAGCCAAGAAGGCCGCTCCAAAGAAGATCGC
CAAGCCAGCTGCCAAGAAGGCCGCCAAGCCAGCCGCCAAGGCCGCATGCATGGTGTCTAAGGGCGAAGAG
CTGATTAAGGAGAACATGCACATGAAGCTGTACATGGAGGGCACCGTGAACAACCACCACTTCAAGTGCA
CATCCGAGGGCGAAGGCAAGCCCTACGAGGGCACCCAGACCATGAGAATCAAGGTGGTCGAGGGCGGCCC
TCTCCCCTTCGCCTTCGACATCCTGGCTACCAGCTTCATGTACGGCAGCAGAACCTTCATCAACCACACC
CAGGGCATCCCCGACTTCTTTAAGCAGTCCTTCCCTGAGGGCTTCACATGGGAGAGAGTCACCACATACG
AAGACGGGGGCGTGCTGACCGCTACCCAGGACACCAGCCTCCAGGACGGCTGCCTCATCTACAACGTCAA
GATCAGAGGGGTGAACTTCCCATCCAACGGCCCTGTGATGCAGAAGAAAACACTCGGCTGGGAGGCCAAC
ACCGAGATGCTGTACCCCGCTGACGGCGGCCTGGAAGGCAGAACCGACATGGCCCTGAAGCTCGTGGGCG
GGGGCCACCTGATCTGCAACTTCAAGACCACATACAGATCCAAGAAACCCGCTAAGAACCTCAAGATGCC
CGGCGTCTACTATGTGGACCACAGACTGGAAAGAATCAAGGAGGCCGACAAAGAGACCTACGTCGAGCAG
CACGAGGTGGCTGTGGCCAGATACTGCGACCTCCCTAGCAAACTGGGGCACAAACTTAATTCCGGACTCA
GATCTCGAGCTCAAGCTTCGAATTCCAACTGAAAGCTTTGGAATTCGCTAGCCGGCCATACAAGTAATCC
GGATGATCGACGCCAACGTCGTTGAATTTTCAAATTTTAAATACTGAATATTTGTTTTTTTTCCTATTAT
TTATTTATTCTCTTTGTGTTTTTTTTCTTGCTTTCTAAAAAATTAATTCAATCCAAATCTAAACATGAGG
GGCCCGGTACCCAGCTTTTGTTCCCTTTAGTGAGGGTTAATTGCGCGCTTGGCGTAATCATGGTCATAGC
TGTTTCCTGTGTGAAATTGTTATCCGCTCACAATTCCACACAACATACGAGCCGGAAGCATAAAGTGTAA
AGCCTGGGGTGCCTAATGAGTGAGCTAACTCACATTAATTGCGTTGCGCTCACTGCCCGCTTTCCAGTCG
GGAAACCTGTCGTGCCAGCTGCATTAATGAATCGGCCAACGCGCGGGGAGAGGCGGTTTGCGTATTGGGC
GCTCTTCCGCTTCCTCGCTCACTGACTCGCTGCGCTCGGTCGTTCGGCTGCGGCGAGCGGTATCAGCTCA
CTCAAAGGCGGTAATACGGTTATCCACAGAATCAGGGGATAACGCAGGAAAGAACATGTGAGCAAAAGGC
CAGCAAAAGGCCAGGAACCGTAAAAAGGCCGCGTTGCTGGCGTTTTTCCATAGGCTCCGCCCCCCTGACG
AGCATCACAAAAATCGACGCTCAAGTCAGAGGTGGCGAAACCCGACAGGACTATAAAGATACCAGGCGTT
TCCCCCTGGAAGCTCCCTCGTGCGCTCTCCTGTTCCGACCCTGCCGCTTACCGGATACCTGTCCGCCTTT
CTCCCTTCGGGAAGCGTGGCGCTTTCTCATAGCTCACGCTGTAGGTATCTCAGTTCGGTGTAGGTCGTTC
GCTCCAAGCTGGGCTGTGTGCACGAACCCCCCGTTCAGCCCGACCGCTGCGCCTTATCCGGTAACTATCG
TCTTGAGTCCAACCCGGTAAGACACGACTTATCGCCACTGGCAGCAGCCACTGGTAACAGGATTAGCAGA
GCGAGGTATGTAGGCGGTGCTACAGAGTTCTTGAAGTGGTGGCCTAACTACGGCTACACTAGAAGGACAG
TATTTGGTATCTGCGCTCTGCTGAAGCCAGTTACCTTCGGAAAAAGAGTTGGTAGCTCTTGATCCGGCAA
ACAAACCACCGCTGGTAGCGGTGGTTTTTTTGTTTGCAAGCAGCAGATTACGCGCAGAAAAAAAGGATCT
CAAGAAGATCCTTTGATCTTTTCTACGGGGTCTGACGCTCAGTGGAACGAAAACTCACGTTAAGGGATTT
TGGTCATGAGATTATCAAAAAGGATCTTCACCTAGATCCTTTTAAATTAAAAATGAAGTTTTAAATCAAT
CTAAAGTATATATGAGTAAACTTGGTCTGACAGTTACCAATGCTTAATCAGTGAGGCACCTATCTCAGCG
ATCTGTCTATTTCGTTCATCCATAGTTGCCTGACTCCCCGTCGTGTAGATAACTACGATACGGGAGGGCT
TACCATCTGGCCCCAGTGCTGCAATGATACCGCGAGACCCACGCTCACCGGCTCCAGATTTATCAGCAAT
AAACCAGCCAGCCGGAAGGGCCGAGCGCAGAAGTGGTCCTGCAACTTTATCCGCCTCCATCCAGTCTATT
AATTGTTGCCGGGAAGCTAGAGTAAGTAGTTCGCCAGTTAATAGTTTGCGCAACGTTGTTGCCATTGCTA
CAGGCATCGTGGTGTCACGCTCGTCGTTTGGTATGGCTTCATTCAGCTCCGGTTCCCAACGATCAAGGCG
AGTTACATGATCCCCCATGTTGTGCAAAAAAGCGGTTAGCTCCTTCGGTCCTCCGATCGTTGTCAGAAGT
AAGTTGGCCGCAGTGTTATCACTCATGGTTATGGCAGCACTGCATAATTCTCTTACTGTCATGCCATCCG
TAAGATGCTTTTCTGTGACTGGTGAGTACTCAACCAAGTCATTCTGAGAATAGTGTATGCGGCGACCGAG
TTGCTCTTGCCCGGCGTCAATACGGGATAATACCGCGCCACATAGCAGAACTTTAAAAGTGCTCATCATT
GGAAAACGTTCTTCGGGGCGAAAACTCTCAAGGATCTTACCGCTGTTGAGATCCAGTTCGATGTAACCCA
CTCGTGCACCCAACTGATCTTCAGCATCTTTTACTTTCACCAGCGTTTCTGGGTGAGCAAAAACAGGAAG
GCAAAATGCCGCAAAAAAGGGAATAAGGGCGACACGGAAATGTTGAATACTCATACTCTTCCTTTTTCAA
TATTATTGAAGCATTTATCAGGGTTATTGTCTCATGAGCGGATACATATTTGAATGTATTTAGAAAAATA
AACAAATAGGGGTTCCGCGCACATTTCCCCGAAAAGTGCCAC
Features (pLannotate 1.2.2; 15 found; start..end, strand, type, name):
     30..458     -  rep_origin     f1 ori (sequence partly withheld): f1 bacteriophage origin of replication; arrow indicates direction of (+) strand synthesis
    463..618     -  CDS            lacZα (fragment): LacZα fragment of β-galactosidase; lacZ fragment
    626..644     +  promoter       T7 promoter: promoter for bacteriophage T7 RNA polymerase
    667..690     +  misc_feature   MCS (fragment): pBluescript multiple cloning site
    697..1284    +  CDS            his-24 (fragment): H24_CAEEL - Also known as H1.1 Experimental evidence at protein level: Swiss-Prot protein existence level 1. Histones H1 are necessary for the condensation of nucleosome chains into higher-order structures. From Caenorhabditis elegans.
   1348..2059    +  CDS            TagRFP (fragment): monomeric derivative of red fluorescent protein from Entacmaea quadricolor (Merzlyak et al., 2007) mammalian codon-optimized
   2059..2093    +  misc_feature   MCS (fragment): multiple cloning site
   2302..2320    -  promoter       T3 promoter: promoter for bacteriophage T3 RNA polymerase
   2365..2381    -  protein_bind   lac operator: The lac repressor binds to the lac operator to inhibit transcription in E. coli. This inhibition can be relieved by adding lactose or isopropyl-β-D-thiogalactopyranoside (IPTG). lac repressor encoded by lacI
   2389..2419    -  promoter       lac promoter: promoter for the E. coli lac operon
   2434..2455    -  protein_bind   CAP binding site: CAP binding activates transcription in the presence of cAMP. E. coli catabolite activator protein
   2468..2560    -  CDS            lacI (fragment): lac repressor; lacI; The lac repressor binds to the lac operator to inhibit transcription in E. coli. This inhibition can be relieved by adding lactose or isopropyl-β-D-thiogalactopyranoside (IPTG).
   2743..3331    -  rep_origin     ori: high-copy-number ColE1/pMB1/pBR322/pUC origin of replication
   3502..4362    -  CDS            AmpR: β-lactamase; bla; confers resistance to ampicillin, carbenicillin, and related antibiotics
   4363..4467    -  promoter       AmpR promoter: bla
