>Addgene plasmid #124330 | pAS2-his-24::tagRFP | addgene full sequence | sequence record 241912 | Addgene NGS Result
CGAAAGGGGGATGTGCTGCAAGGCGATTAAGTTGGGTAACGCCAGGGTTTTCCCAGTCACGACGTTGTAA
AACGACGGCCAGTGAGCGCGCGTAATACGACTCACTATAGGGCGAATTGGAGCTCCACCGCGGACTAGTG
GATCCCCCGGGCTGCAGCCTAGGATGTCTGATTCCGCTGTTGTTGCCGCCGCTGTCGAGCCAAAGGTCCC
AAAGGCTAAGGCCGCCAAGGCCGCCAAGCCAGCCGCCAAGGCCGCCAAGCCAACCAAAGTTGCCAAGGCC
AAGGCTCCAGTCGCTCACCCACCATACATCAACATGATCAAGGAGGCCATCAAGCAGCTCAAGGACCGCA
AAGGAGCTTCCAAGCAGGCAATCCTCAAGTTCATCTCCCAAAACTACAAGCTCGGAGACAATGTCATCCA
GATCAATGCTCATCTCCGTCAGGCTCTCAAGCGTGGTGTCACCAGCAAGGCCCTTGTTCAAGCCGCCGGA
TCCGGAGCCAACGGACGTTTCCGTGTGCCAGAGAAGGCCGCCGCCGCCAAGAAGCCAGCAGCAGCCAAGA
AGCCAGCAGCAGCCAAGAAACCAGCAGCCGCCAAGAAAGCCACTGGAGAGAAGAAGGCAAAGAAGCCAGC
CGCTGCCAAGCCAAAGAAGGCCGCCACCGGAGATAAGAAGGTCAAGAAGGCCAAGAGCCCAAAGAAGGTT
GCCAAGCCAGCTGCCAAGAAGGTCGCCAAGTCTCCAGCCAAGAAGGCCGCTCCAAAGAAGATCGCCAAGC
CAGCTGCCAAGAAGGCCGCCAAGCCAGCCGCCAAGGCCGCATGCATGGTGTCTAAGGGCGAAGAGCTGAT
TAAGGAGAACATGCACATGAAGCTGTACATGGAGGGCACCGTGAACAACCACCACTTCAAGTGCACATCC
GAGGGCGAAGGCAAGCCCTACGAGGGCACCCAGACCATGAGAATCAAGGTGGTCGAGGGCGGCCCTCTCC
CCTTCGCCTTCGACATCCTGGCTACCAGCTTCATGTACGGCAGCAGAACCTTCATCAACCACACCCAGGG
CATCCCCGACTTCTTTAAGCAGTCCTTCCCTGAGGGCTTCACATGGGAGAGAGTCACCACATACGAAGAC
GGGGGCGTGCTGACCGCTACCCAGGACACCAGCCTCCAGGACGGCTGCCTCATCTACAACGTCAAGATCA
GAGGGGTGAACTTCCCATCCAACGGCCCTGTGATGCAGAAGAAAACACTCGGCTGGGAGGCCAACACCGA
GATGCTGTACCCCGCTGACGGCGGCCTGGAAGGCAGAACCGACATGGCCCTGAAGCTCGTGGGCGGGGGC
CACCTGATCTGCAACTTCAAGACCACATACAGATCCAAGAAACCCGCTAAGAACCTCAAGATGCCCGGCG
TCTACTATGTGGACCACAGACTGGAAAGAATCAAGGAGGCCGACAAAGAGACCTACGTCGAGCAGCACGA
GGTGGCTGTGGCCAGATACTGCGACCTCCCTAGCAAACTGGGGCACAAACTTAATTCCGGACTCAGATCT
CGAGCTCAAGCTTCGAATTCCAACTGAAAGCTTTGGAATTCGCTAGCCGGCCATACAAGTAATCCGGATG
ATCGACGCCAACGTCGTTGAATTTTCAAATTTTAAATACTGAATATTTGTTTTTTTTCCTATTATTTATT
TATTCTCTTTGTGTTTTTTTTCTTGCTTTCTAAAAAATTAATTCAATCCAAATCTAAACATGAGGGGCCC
GGTACCCAGCTTTTGTTCCCTTTAGTGAGGGTTAATTGCGCGCTTGGCGTAATCATGGTCATAGCTGTTT
CCTGTGTGAAATTGTTATCCGCTCACAATTCCACACAACATACGAGCCGGGAGCATAAAGTGTAAAGCCT
GGGGTGCCTAATGAGTGAGCTAACTCACATTAATTGCGTTGCGCTCACTGCCCGCTTTCCAGTCGGGAAA
CCTGTCGTGCCAGCTGCATTAATGAATCGGCCAACGCGCGGGGAGAGGCGGTTTGCGTATTGGGCGCTCT
TCCGCTTCCTCGCTCACTGACTCGCTGCGCTCGGTCGTTCGGCTGCGGCGAGCGGTATCAGCTCACCCAA
AGGCGGTAATACGGTTATCCACAGAATCAGGGGATAACGCAGGAAAGAACATGTGAGCAAAAGGCCAGCA
AAAGGCCAGGAACCGTAAAAAGGCCGCGTTGCTGGCGTTTTTCCATAGGCTCCGCCCCCCTGACGAGCAT
CACAAAAATCGACGCTCAAGTCAGAGGTGGCGAAACCCGACAGGACTATAAAGATACCAGGCGTTTCCCC
CTGGAAGCTCCCTCGTGCGCTCTCCTGTTCCGACCCTGCCGCTTACCGGATACCTGTCCGCCTTTCTCCC
TTCGGGAAGCGTGGCGCTTTCTCATAGCTCACGCTGTAGGTATCTCAGTTCGGTGTAGGTCGTTCGCTCC
AAGCTGGGCTGTGTGCACGAACCCCCCGTTCAGCCCGACCGCTGCGCCTTATCCGGTAACTATCGTCTTG
AGTCCAACCCGGTAAGACACGACTTATCGCCACTGGCAGCAGCCACTGGTAACAGGATTAGCAGAGCGAG
GTATGTAGGCGGTGCTACAGAGTTCTTGAAGTGGTGGCCTAACTACGGCTACACTAGAAGAACAGTATTT
GGTATCTGCGCTCTGCTGAAGCCAGTTACCTTCGGAAAAAGAGTTGGTAGCTCTTGATCCGGCAAACAAA
CCACCGCTGGTAGCGGTGGTTTTTTTGTTTGCAAGCAGCAGATTACGCGCAGAAAAAAAGGATCTCAAGA
AGATCCTTTGATCTTTTCTACGGGGTCTGACGCTCAGTGGAACGAAAACTCACGTTAAGGGATTTTGGTC
ATGAGATTATCAAAAAGGATCTTCACCTAGATCCTTTTAAATTAAAAATGAAGTTTTAAATCAATCTAAA
GTATATATGAGTAAACTTGGTCTGACAGTTACCAATGCTTAATCAGTGAGGCACCTATCTCAGCGATCTG
CCTATTTCGTTCATCCATAGTTGCCTGACTCCCCGTCGTGTAGATAACTACGATACGGGAGGGCTTACCA
TCTGGCCCCAGTGCTGCAATGATACCGCGAGACCCACGCTCACCGGCTCCAGATTTATCAGCAATAAACC
AGCCAGCCGGAAGGGCCGAGCGCAGAAGTGGTCCTGCAACTTTATCCGCCTCCATCCAGTCTATTAATTG
TTGCCGGGAAGCTAGAGTAAGTAGTTCGCCAGTTAATAGTTTGCGCAACGTTGTTGCCATTGCTACAGGC
ATCGTGGTGTCACGCTCGTCGTTTGGTATGGCTTCATTCAGCTCCGGTTCCCAACGATCAAGGCGAGTTA
CATGATCCCCCATGTTGTGCAAAAAAGCGGTTAGCTCCTTCGGTCCTCCGATCGTTGTCAGAAGTAAGTT
GGCCGCAGTGTTATCACTCATGGTTATGGCAGCACTGCATAATTCTCTTACTGTCATGCCATCCGTAAGA
TGCTTTTCTGTGACTGGTGAGTACTCAACCAAGTCATTCTGAGAATAGTGTATGCGGCGACCGAGTTGCT
CTTGCCCGGCGTCAATACGGGATAATACCGCGCCACATAGCAGAACTTTAAAAGTGCTCATCATTGGAAA
ACGTTCTTCGGGGCGAAAACTCTCAAGGATCTTACCGCTGTTGAGATCCAGTTCGATGTAACCCACTCGT
GCACCCAACTGATCTTCAGCATCTTTTACTTTCACCAGCGTTTCTGGGTGAGCAAAAACAGGAAGGCAAA
ATGCCGCAAAAAAGGGAATAAGGGCGACACGGAAATGTTGAATACTCATACTCTTCCTTTTTCAATATTA
TTGAAGCATTTATCAGGGTTATTGTCTCATGAGCGGATACATATTTGAATGTATTTAGAAAAATAAACAA
ATAGGGGTTCCGCGCACATTTCCCCGAAAAGTGCCACCTAAATTGTAAGCGTTAATATTTTGTTAAAATT
CGCGTTAAATTTTTGTTAAATCAGCTCATTTTTTAACCAATAGGCCGAAATCGGCAAAATCCCTTATAAA
TCAAAAGAATAGACCGAGATAGGGT
[37 nt withheld, positions 4086-4122]
AAAGAACGTGGACTCCAACGTCAAAGG
[49 nt withheld, positions 4150-4198]
T
[91 nt withheld, positions 4200-4290]
G
[124 nt withheld, positions 4292-4415]
CCCATTCGCCATTCAGGCTGCGCAACTGTTGGGAAGGGCGATCGGTGCGGGCCTCTTCGCTATTACGCCA
GCTGG
Features (pLannotate 1.2.2; 15 found; start..end, strand, type, name):
     93..111     +  promoter       T7 promoter: promoter for bacteriophage T7 RNA polymerase
    134..157     +  misc_feature   MCS (fragment): pBluescript multiple cloning site
    164..751     +  CDS            his-24 (fragment): H24_CAEEL - Also known as H1.1 Experimental evidence at protein level: Swiss-Prot protein existence level 1. Histones H1 are necessary for the condensation of nucleosome chains into higher-order structures. From Caenorhabditis elegans.
    815..1526    +  CDS            TagRFP (fragment): monomeric derivative of red fluorescent protein from Entacmaea quadricolor (Merzlyak et al., 2007) mammalian codon-optimized
   1526..1560    +  misc_feature   MCS (fragment): multiple cloning site
   1769..1787    -  promoter       T3 promoter: promoter for bacteriophage T3 RNA polymerase
   1832..1848    -  protein_bind   lac operator: The lac repressor binds to the lac operator to inhibit transcription in E. coli. This inhibition can be relieved by adding lactose or isopropyl-β-D-thiogalactopyranoside (IPTG). lac repressor encoded by lacI
   1856..1886    -  promoter       lac promoter: promoter for the E. coli lac operon
   1901..1922    -  protein_bind   CAP binding site: CAP binding activates transcription in the presence of cAMP. E. coli catabolite activator protein
   1935..2027    -  CDS            lacI (fragment): lac repressor; lacI; The lac repressor binds to the lac operator to inhibit transcription in E. coli. This inhibition can be relieved by adding lactose or isopropyl-β-D-thiogalactopyranoside (IPTG).
   2210..2798    -  rep_origin     ori: high-copy-number ColE1/pMB1/pBR322/pUC origin of replication
   2969..3829    -  CDS            AmpR: β-lactamase; bla; confers resistance to ampicillin, carbenicillin, and related antibiotics
   3830..3934    -  promoter       AmpR promoter: bla
   3987..4415    -  rep_origin     f1 ori (sequence partly withheld): f1 bacteriophage origin of replication; arrow indicates direction of (+) strand synthesis
   4420..85      -  CDS            lacZα (fragment) (across the origin): LacZα fragment of β-galactosidase; lacZ fragment
