[The description below was written by a language model from this plasmid's Addgene catalogue record and pLannotate feature annotations shown in this document.]
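Description:
pAS2-his-24::tagRFP is a 4,490 bp worm expression plasmid built on the pAS2 backbone, which the feature annotation shows to be pBluescript-like. It carries a high-copy ColE1/pUC origin for replication in E. coli, an f1 phage origin for single-stranded DNA production, and a β-lactamase gene with its own promoter for ampicillin selection. It also has remnants of the lacZα/lac promoter–operator region, with T7 and T3 phage promoters flanking the multiple cloning site. Two sequence records are annotated, the depositor's sequence and the repository's sequencing result. They are the same length and show the same 15 features in the same order, differing only in where the circular numbering starts.

The payload, assembled by Gibson cloning between the MCS fragments, is a C. elegans his-24 coding region followed on the same strand by TagRFP, a monomeric red fluorescent protein derived from Entacmaea quadricolor. his-24 encodes the linker histone H1.1, which binds chromatin, so a fusion to TagRFP would concentrate the red signal in nuclei. This matches the stated purpose of expressing nuclear-localized tagRFP. A short unannotated gap separates the two coding regions; it may be a linker, but the record does not say so.

No C. elegans promoter or 3′ UTR is annotated, and only about 200 bp of unannotated sequence lies downstream of TagRFP. The record therefore does not state what drives expression in the worm. The plasmid may serve as a promoterless module into which a tissue-specific promoter is inserted. Nuclear red labels of this kind are typically used to mark and segment individual cell nuclei during imaging.
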