Addgene plasmid #124330: pAS2-his-24::tagRFP
Purpose: Expressing Nuclear Localized tagRFP
Depositing lab: Andrew Leifer. Depositing organization: Princeton University.
Backbone
  Vector backbone: pAS2
  Backbone manufacturer: Anuj Sharma/Leifer Lab
  Vector type: Worm Expression
Growth in bacteria
  Bacterial resistance: Ampicillin, 100 μg/mL
  Growth temperature: 37°C
  Growth strain: DH5alpha
  Copy number: High Copy
Gene/Insert
  Gene/Insert name: tagRFP
  Species: C. elegans (nematode)
  Entrez Gene: his-24 (a.k.a. CELE_M163.3)
  Cloning method: Gibson Cloning
Terms and licenses: Academic/Nonprofit Terms; Industry Terms: Not Available to Industry
How to cite: pAS2-his-24::tagRFP was a gift from Andrew Leifer (Addgene plasmid # 124330 ; http://n2t.net/addgene:124330 ; RRID:Addgene_124330)
